Addgene plasmid #107109: pET21d-colEdes2/Imdes2
Purpose: plasmid for expression of computationally designed colicin endonuclease and immunity pair, des2
Depositing lab: Sarel Fleishman. Depositing organization: Weizmann Institute of Science. Publication: Ultrahigh specificity in a network of computationally designed protein-interaction pairs. Netzer R, Listov D, Lipsh R, Dym O, Albeck S, Knop O, Kleanthous C, Fleishman SJ. Nat Commun. 2018 Dec 11;9(1):5286. doi: 10.1038/s41467-018-07722-9. PubMed 30538236.
Backbone
  Vector backbone: pET21d
  Backbone size w/o insert (bp): 5440
  Vector type: Bacterial Expression
Growth in bacteria
  Bacterial resistance: Ampicillin, 100 μg/mL
  Growth temperature: 37°C
  Growth strain: T7 Express lysY/Iq (NEB)
  Copy number: High Copy
Gene/Insert
  Gene/Insert name: colEdes2/Imdes2
  Species: Synthetic
  Promoter: T7
  Tag / fusion protein: His-tag (C terminal on backbone)
  Cloning method: Restriction Enzyme; 5′ cloning site NcoI (not destroyed); 3′ cloning site XhoI (not destroyed)
  Sequencing primers: 5′ TAATACGACTCACTATAGGG; 3′ GCTAGTTATTGCTCAGCGG
Terms and licenses: Academic/Nonprofit Terms; Industry Terms: Not Available to Industry
Depositor comments: Two genes in tandem (colE, Im), separated by 2 nucleotides (AA). See partial sequences. AA sequence of colEdes2: MESKRNKPGKATGKGKPVGDKWLDDAGKDSGAPIPDRIADKLRDKEFKNFDDFRKKFWKEVAKDPDLAKQFKRANRRNIKQGRAPFAPKKDQVGGRRTFELHHDKPISQDGGVYDMNNIRVTTPKRHIDIHRGK and AA sequence of Imdes2: MELKHSISDYTEAEFLEFVKKIYNSTDEEKQKELVTEFERLTEHPSGSDLIYYPRDDREDSPEGIVKEIKEWRAANGKSGFKQGLEHHHHHH
How to cite: pET21d-colEdes2/Imdes2 was a gift from Sarel Fleishman (Addgene plasmid # 107109 ; http://n2t.net/addgene:107109 ; RRID:Addgene_107109)
