[The description below was written by a language model from this plasmid's Addgene catalogue record and pLannotate feature annotations shown in this document.]
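Description:
pET21d-colEdes2/Imdes2 is a bacterial expression plasmid built on the pET21d backbone for co-producing a computationally designed colicin endonuclease domain and its cognate immunity protein (the "des2" pair) in E. coli. The sequenced record is about 6.0 kb. It is propagated through a ColE1/pMB1-type origin. The catalogue lists it as high copy, although the annotation also shows the pBR322-derived bom site and the rop gene, which normally moderates copy number. Selection is by ampicillin through the β-lactamase gene (AmpR) and its own promoter. An f1 phage origin is also present, and short tetracycline-resistance fragments flanking the lacI cassette are nonfunctional remnants of the pBR322 lineage.

The synthetic insert was cloned between NcoI and XhoI and sits downstream of a T7 promoter, a lac operator and the T7 gene 10 ribosome binding site, with a T7 terminator at the end. The plasmid-borne lacI gene supplies repressor, so expression depends on T7 RNA polymerase in the host and is inducible with IPTG. The two open reading frames lie in tandem, separated by only two nucleotides. The annotation tool recognises them by similarity to colicin E2 and its immunity protein Im2. Only the immunity protein carries the backbone-encoded C-terminal hexahistidine tag (labelled by the tool as a 9xHis fragment). Co-expressing the immunity protein would be expected to neutralise the toxicity of the nuclease in the producing cell, and the single tag should allow the complex to be captured by metal-affinity chromatography. The short "SET1" hit after the tag lies downstream of the coding region and is probably just backbone sequence. The construct serves to produce one designed pair from a study of highly specific engineered protein-protein interaction networks.
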