Features (pLannotate 1.2.2; 20 found; start..end, strand, type, name):
     19..607     +  rep_origin     ori: high-copy-number ColE1/pMB1/pBR322/pUC origin of replication
    793..932     -  misc_feature   bom: basis of mobility region from pBR322
   1034..1225    -  CDS            rop: Rop protein, which maintains plasmids at low copy number; rop
   1242..1622    +  CDS            YPB1_ECOLX: Protein predicted: Swiss-Prot protein existence level 4. From Escherichia coli.
   1694..1985    -  CDS            TcR (fragment): tetracycline efflux protein; tet; confers resistance to tetracycline
   2000..2021    -  protein_bind   CAP binding site: CAP binding activates transcription in the presence of cAMP. E. coli catabolite activator protein
   2034..3115    -  CDS            lacI: lac repressor; lacI; The lac repressor binds to the lac operator to inhibit transcription in E. coli. This inhibition can be relieved by adding lactose or isopropyl-β-D-thiogalactopyranoside (IPTG).
   3116..3193    -  promoter       lacI promoter: lacI
   3201..3480    -  CDS            TcR (fragment): tetracycline efflux protein; tet; confers resistance to tetracycline
   3502..3520    +  promoter       T7 promoter: promoter for bacteriophage T7 RNA polymerase
   3521..3545    +  protein_bind   lac operator: The lac repressor binds to the lac operator to inhibit transcription in E. coli. This inhibition can be relieved by adding lactose or isopropyl-β-D-thiogalactopyranoside (IPTG). lac repressor encoded by lacI
   3560..3582    +  RBS            RBS: efficient ribosome binding site from bacteriophage T7 gene 10 (Olins and Rangwala, 1989)
   3604..3990    +  CDS            col (fragment): CEA2_ECOLX - Also known as ceaB. Experimental evidence at protein level: Swiss-Prot protein existence level 1. Colicins are polypeptide toxins produced by and active against E.coli and closely related bacteria. From Escherichia coli.
   3996..4247    +  CDS            imm: IMM2_ECOLX - Also known as ceiB. Experimental evidence at protein level: Swiss-Prot protein existence level 1. This protein is able to protect a cell, which harbors the plasmid ColE2 encoding colicin E2, against colicin E2. From Escherichia coli.
   4254..4271    +  CDS            9xHis (fragment): 9xHis affinity tag
   4281..4330    +  CDS            SET1 (fragment): solubility-enhancement tag derived from T7 phage gene 10B
   4338..4385    +  terminator     T7 terminator: transcription terminator for bacteriophage T7 RNA polymerase
   4422..4850    +  rep_origin     f1 ori (sequence partly withheld): f1 bacteriophage origin of replication; arrow indicates direction of (+) strand synthesis
   4903..5007    +  promoter       AmpR promoter: bla
   5008..5868    +  CDS            AmpR: β-lactamase; bla; confers resistance to ampicillin, carbenicillin, and related antibiotics
>Addgene plasmid #107109 | pET21d-colEdes2/Imdes2 | addgene full sequence | sequence record 204342 | Addgene NGS Result
AAAGATCAAAGGATCTTCTTGAGATCCTTTTTTTCTGCGCGTAATCTGCTGCTTGCAAACAAAAAAACCA
CCGCTACCAGCGGTGGTTTGTTTGCCGGATCAAGAGCTACCAACTCTTTTTCCGAAGGTAACTGGCTTCA
GCAGAGCGCAGATACCAAATACTGTCCTTCTAGTGTAGCCGTAGTTAGGCCACCACTTCAAGAACTCTGT
AGCACCGCCTACATACCTCGCTCTGCTAATCCTGTTACCAGTGGCTGCTGCCAGTGGCGATAAGTCGTGT
CTTACCGGGTTGGACTCAAGACGATAGTTACCGGATAAGGCGCAGCGGTCGGGCTGAACGGGGGGTTCGT
GCACACAGCCCAGCTTGGAGCGAACGACCTACACCGAACTGAGATACCTACAGCGTGAGCTATGAGAAAG
CGCCACGCTTCCCGAAGGGAGAAAGGCGGACAGGTATCCGGTAAGCGGCAGGGTCGGAACAGGAGAGCGC
ACGAGGGAGCTTCCAGGGGGAAACGCCTGGTATCTTTATAGTCCTGTCGGGTTTCGCCACCTCTGACTTG
AGCGTCGATTTTTGTGATGCTCGTCAGGGGGGCGGAGCCTATGGAAAAACGCCAGCAACGCGGCCTTTTT
ACGGTTCCTGGCCTTTTGCTGGCCTTTTGCTCACATGTTCTTTCCTGCGTTATCCCCTGATTCTGTGGAT
AACCGTATTACCGCCTTTGAGTGAGCTGATACCGCTCGCCGCAGCCGAACGACCGAGCGCAGCGAGTCAG
TGAGCGAGGAAGCGGAAGAGCGCCTGATGCGGTATTTTCTCCTTACGCATCTGTGCGGTATTTCACACCG
CAATGGTGCACTCTCAGTACAATCTGCTCTGATGCCGCATAGTTAAGCCAGTATACACTCCGCTATCGCT
ACGTGACTGGGTCATGGCTGCGCCCCGACACCCGCCAACACCCGCTGACGCGCCCTGACGGGCTTGTCTG
CTCCCGGCATCCGCTTACAGACAAGCTGTGACCGTCTCCGGGAGCTGCATGTGTCAGAGGTTTTCACCGT
CATCACCGAAACGCGCGAGGCAGCTGCGGTAAAGCTCATCAGCGTGGTCGTGAAGCGATTCACAGATGTC
TGCCTGTTCATCCGCGTCCAGCTCGTTGAGTTTCTCCAGAAGCGTTAATGTCTGGCTTCTGATAAAGCGG
GCCATGTTAAGGGCGGTTTTTTCCTGTTTGGTCACTGATGCCTCCGTGTAAGGGGGATTTCTGTTCATGG
GGGTAATGATACCGATGAAACGAGAGAGGATGCTCACGATACGGGTTACTGATGATGAACATGCCCGGTT
ACTGGAACGTTGTGAGGGTAAACAACTGGCGGTATGGATGCGGCGGGACCAGAGAAAAATCACTCAGGGT
CAATGCCAGCGCTTCGTTAATACAGATGTAGGTGTTCCACAGGGTAGCCAGCAGCATCCTGCGATGCAGA
TCCGGAACATAATGGTGCAGGGCGCTGACTTCCGCGTTTCCAGACTTTACGAAACACGGAAACCGAAGAC
CATTCATGTTGTTGCTCAGGTCGCAGACGTTTTGCAGCAGCAGTCGCTTCACGTTCGCTCGCGTATCGGT
GATTCATTCTGCTAACCAGTAAGGCAACCCCGCCAGCCTAGCCGGGTCCTCAACGACAGGAGCACGATCA
TGCGCACCCGTGGGGCCGCCATGCCGGCGATAATGGCCTGCTTCTCGCCGAAACGTTTGGTGGCGGGACC
AGTGACGAAGGCTTGAGCGAGGGCGTGCAAGATTCCGAATACCGCAAGCGACAGGCCGATCATCGTCGCG
CTCCAGCGAAAGCGGTCCTCGCCGAAAATGACCCAGAGCGCTGCCGGCACCTGTCCTACGAGTTGCATGA
TAAAGAAGACAGTCATAAGTGCGGCGACGATAGTCATGCCCCGCGCCCACCGGAAGGAGCTGACTGGGTT
GAAGGCTCTCAAGGGCATCGGTCGAGATCCCGGTGCCTAATGAGTGAGCTAACTTACATTAATTGCGTTG
CGCTCACTGCCCGCTTTCCAGTCGGGAAACTGTCGTGCCAGCTGCATTAATGAATCGGCCAACGCGCGGG
GAGAGGCGGTTTGCGTATTGGGCGCCAGGGTGGTTTTTCTTTTCACCAGTGAGACGGGCAACAGCTGATT
GCCCTTCACCGCCTGGCCCTGAGAGAGTTGCAGCAAGCGGTCCACGCTGGTTTGCCCCAGCAGGCGAAAA
TCCTGTTTGATGGTGGTTAACGGCGGGATATAACATGAGCTGTCTTCGGTATCGTCGTATCCCACTACCG
AGATATCCGCACCAACGCGCAGCCCGGACTCGGTAATGGCGCGCATTGCGCCCAGCGCCATCTGATCGTT
GGCAACCAGCATCGCAGTGGGAACGATGCCCTCATTCAGCATTTGCATGGTTTGTTGAAAACCGGACATG
GCACTCCAGTCGCCTTCCCGTTCCGCTATCGGCTGAATTTGATTGCGAGTGAGATATTTATGCCAGCCAG
CCAGACGCAGACGCGCCGAGACAGAACTTAATGGGCCCGCTAACAGCGCGATTTGCTGGTGACCCAATGC
GACCAGATGCTCCACGCCCAGTCGCGTACCGTCTTCATGGGAGAAAATAATACTGTTGATGGGTGTCTGG
TCAGAGACATCAAGAAATAACGCCGGAACATTAGTGCAGGCAGCTTCCACAGCAATGGCATCCTGGTCAT
CCAGCGGATAGTTAATGATCAGCCCACTGACGCGTTGCGCGAGAAGATTGTGCACCGCCGCTTTACAGGC
TTCGACGCCGCTTCGTTCTACCATCGACACCACCACGCTGGCACCCAGTTGATCGGCGCGAGATTTAATC
GCCGCGACAATTTGCGACGGCGCGTGCAGGGCCAGACTGGAGGTGGCAACGCCAATCAGCAACGACTGTT
TGCCCGCCAGTTGTTGTGCCACGCGGTTGGGAATGTAATTCAGCTCCGCCATCGCCGCTTCCACTTTTTC
CCGCGTTTTCGCAGAAACGTGGCTGGCCTGGTTCACCACGCGGGAAACGGTCTGATAAGAGACACCGGCA
TACTCTGCGACATCGTATAACGTTACTGGTTTCACATTCACCACCCTGAATTGACTCTCTTCCGGGCGCT
ATCATGCCATACCGCGAAAGGTTTTGCGCCATTCGATGGTGTCCGGGATCTCGACGCTCTCCCTTATGCG
ACTCCTGCATTAGGAAGCAGCCCAGTAGTAGGTTGAGGCCGTTGAGCACCGCCGCCGCAAGGAATGGTGC
ATGCAAGGAGATGGCGCCCAACAGTCCCCCGGCCACGGGGCCTGCCACCATACCCACGCCGAAACAAGCG
CTCATGAGCCCGAAGTGGCGAGCCCGATCTTCCCCATCGGTGATGTCGGCGATATAGGCGCCAGCAACCG
CACCTGTGGCGCCGGTGATGCCGGCCACGATGCGTCCGGCGTAGAGGATCGAGATCTCGATCCCGCGAAA
TTAATACGACTCACTATAGGGGAATTGTGAGCGGATAACAATTCCCCTCTAGAAATAATTTTGTTTAACT
TTAAGAAGGAGATATACCATGGAGAGTAAACGGAATAAGCCAGGGAAGGCGACAGGTAAAGGTAAACCAG
TTGGTGACAAGTGGCTGGATGATGCGGGTAAAGACTCTGGTGCGCCGATCCCAGACCGTATCGCGGACAA
ACTGCGTGACAAAGAATTCAAAAACTTCGACGACTTCCGTAAGAAATTCTGGAAAGAAGTTGCGAAAGAC
CCGGATCTCGCTAAACAGTTCAAACGTGCGAACCGTCGTAACATCAAACAGGGTCGTGCGCCATTCGCGC
CGAAAAAAGATCAGGTTGGTGGTCGTCGTACCTTCGAACTGCACCACGACAAACCGATCTCTCAGGACGG
TGGTGTTTACGACATGAACAACATCAGAGTGACCACACCTAAGCGACATATTGATATTCATCGGGGTAAG
TAAAAATGGAACTGAAACATAGTATTAGTGATTATACCGAGGCTGAATTTCTGGAGTTTGTGAAGAAAAT
CTACAACTCTACCGACGAAGAGAAACAGAAGGAACTGGTTACCGAATTTGAACGTCTGACCGAACACCCG
TCTGGTTCTGACCTGATCTACTACCCGCGTGACGACCGTGAAGACTCTCCGGAAGGTATCGTTAAGGAAA
TCAAGGAGTGGCGAGCTGCTAACGGTAAGTCAGGATTTAAACAGGGCCTCGAGCACCACCACCACCACCA
CTGAGATCCGGCTGCTAACAAAGCCCGAAAGGAAGCTGAGTTGGCTGCTGCCACCGCTGAGCAATAACTA
GCATAACCCCTTGGGGCCTCTAAACGGGTCTTGAGGGGTTTTTTGCTGAAAGGAGGAACTATATCCGGAT
TGGCGAATGGG
[124 nt withheld, positions 4422-4545]
C
[91 nt withheld, positions 4547-4637]
A
[49 nt withheld, positions 4639-4687]
CCTTTGACGTTGGAGTCCACGTTCTTTAATAGTGGACTCTTGTTCCAAACTGGAACAACACTCAACCCTA
TCTCGGTCTATTCTTTTGATTTATAAGGGATTTTGCCGATTTCGGCCTATTGGTTAAAAAATGAGCTGAT
TTAACAAAAATTTAACGCGAATTTTAACAAAATATTAACGCTTACAATTTAGGTGGCACTTTTCGGGGAA
ATGTGCGCGGAACCCCTATTTGTTTATTTTTCTAAATACATTCAAATATGTATCCGCTCATGAGACAATA
ACCCTGATAAATGCTTCAATAATATTGAAAAAGGAAGAGTATGAGTATTCAACATTTCCGTGTCGCCCTT
ATTCCCTTTTTTGCGGCATTTTGCCTTCCTGTTTTTGCTCACCCAGAAACGCTGGTGAAAGTAAAAGATG
CTGAAGATCAGTTGGGTGCACGAGTGGGTTACATCGAACTGGATCTCAACAGCGGTAAGATCCTTGAGAG
TTTTCGCCCCGAAGAACGTTTTCCAATGATGAGCACTTTTAAAGTTCTGCTATGTGGCGCGGTATTATCC
CGTATTGACGCCGGGCAAGAGCAACTCGGTCGCCGCATACACTATTCTCAGAATGACTTGGTTGAGTACT
CACCAGTCACAGAAAAGCATCTTACGGATGGCATGACAGTAAGAGAATTATGCAGTGCTGCCATAACCAT
GAGTGATAACACTGCGGCCAACTTACTTCTGACAACGATCGGAGGACCGAAGGAGCTAACCGCTTTTTTG
CACAACATGGGGGATCATGTAACTCGCCTTGATCGTTGGGAACCGGAGCTGAATGAAGCCATACCAAACG
ACGAGCGTGACACCACGATGCCTGCAGCAATGGCAACAACGTTGCGCAAACTATTAACTGGCGAACTACT
TACTCTAGCTTCCCGGCAACAATTAATAGACTGGATGGAGGCGGATAAAGTTGCAGGACCACTTCTGCGC
TCGGCCCTTCCGGCTGGCTGGTTTATTGCTGATAAATCTGGAGCCGGTGAGCGTGGGTCTCGCGGTATCA
TTGCAGCACTGGGGCCAGATGGTAAGCCCTCCCGTATCGTAGTTATCTACACGACGGGGAGTCAGGCAAC
TATGGATGAACGAAATAGACAGATCGCTGAGATAGGTGCCTCACTGATTAAGCATTGGTAACTGTCAGAC
CAAGTTTACTCATATATACTTTAGATTGATTTAAAACTTCATTTTTAATTTAAAAGGATCTAGGTGAAGA
TCCTTTTTGATAATCTCATGACCAAAATCCCTTAACGTGAGTTTTCGTTCCACTGAGCGTCAGACCCCGT
AGA
